Addgene plasmid #142150: TFORF0151
Purpose: Lentiviral vector for overexpressing transcription factor ORFs with unique 24-bp barcodes. Barcodes facilitate identification of transcription factors in pooled screens.
Depositing lab: Feng Zhang. Depositing organization: Broad Institute. Publication: A transcription factor atlas of directed differentiation. Joung J, Ma S, Tay T, Geiger-Schuller KR, Kirchgatterer PC, Verdine VK, Guo B, Arias-Garcia MA, Allen WE, Singh A, Kuksenko O, Abudayyeh OO, Gootenberg JS, Fu Z, Macrae RK, Buenrostro JD, Regev A, Zhang F. Cell. 2023 Jan 5;186(1):209-229.e26. doi: 10.1016/j.cell.2022.11.026. PubMed 36608654.
Backbone
  Vector backbone: pLX_TRC317
  Backbone manufacturer: Broad Institute Genetic Perturbation Platform
  Backbone size w/o insert (bp): 8264
  Vector type: Mammalian Expression, Lentiviral
  Selectable markers: Puromycin
Growth in bacteria
  Bacterial resistance: Ampicillin, 100 μg/mL
  Growth temperature: 37°C
  Growth strain: NEB Stable
  Copy number: High Copy
Gene/Insert
  Gene/Insert name: THAP5
  Species: H. sapiens (human)
  Insert size (bp): 1289
  Entrez Gene: THAP5 (a.k.a. DKFZp313O1132)
  Promoter: EF1a
  Cloning method: Unknown
  Sequencing primers: 5′ GGGTGGAGACTGAAGTTAGGCCAG; 3′ CACATAGCGTAAAAGGAGCAACATAG
Terms and licenses: Academic/Nonprofit Terms; Industry Terms: Not Available to Industry
Depositor comments: NM_001130475,ENST00000415914 . The transcription factor ORF portion of this plasmid was synthesized by Genewiz. Please test multiple small colonies in case of plasmid recombination. To make this collection available in a timely manner, a portion of this collection was not fully sequenced by Addgene. If an Addgene verified full plasmid sequence is not available, please contact us prior to placing an order to request the full sequence.
How to cite: TFORF0151 was a gift from Feng Zhang (Addgene plasmid # 142150 ; http://n2t.net/addgene:142150 ; RRID:Addgene_142150)
