[The description below was written by a language model from this plasmid's Addgene catalogue record and pLannotate feature annotations shown in this document.]
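Description:
TFORF0151 is a third-generation, self-inactivating HIV-1 lentiviral expression plasmid built on the pLX_TRC317 backbone and carrying the human THAP5 open reading frame, one member of a barcoded transcription factor ORF collection. In bacteria it is maintained through a high-copy ColE1/pUC-type origin with ampicillin selection (AmpR under its own bla promoter). An f1 origin and remnants of a lacZα/lac promoter cloning region flanked by T7 and T3 promoters also sit in the backbone. The depositor cautions that the plasmid can recombine, as lentiviral vectors with repeated LTRs often do.

The viral genome is transcribed in packaging cells from an RSV promoter fused to a truncated 5' LTR, followed by the Ψ packaging signal with a gag fragment and the Rev response element for Rev-dependent nuclear export. It ends in a ΔU3 3' LTR that inactivates LTR promoter activity after integration, with an SV40 polyadenylation signal downstream. Between the LTRs, an SV40 early promoter/origin drives puromycin N-acetyltransferase for selection of transduced mammalian cells. A cPPT/CTS element aids nuclear import of the preintegration complex. The strong constitutive EF-1α promoter drives the THAP5 coding sequence, and a WPRE downstream enhances transcript stability and expression. THAP5 is annotated as a sequence-specific DNA-binding protein that can act as a transcriptional repressor and whose overexpression causes G2/M arrest.

According to the record, each ORF in the collection is paired with a unique 24-bp barcode. The barcode is not annotated in the feature table, although a short U6-like fragment lies between the ORF and the WPRE. The barcodes allow the overexpressed factor to be identified in pooled screens, such as those for directed differentiation.
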