Features (pLannotate 1.2.2; 31 found; start..end, strand, type, name):
      5..231     +  promoter       RSV promoter: Rous sarcoma virus enhancer/promoter
    232..412     +  LTR            5' LTR (truncated): truncated 5' long terminal repeat (LTR) from HIV-1
    459..584     +  misc_feature   HIV-1 Ψ: packaging signal of human immunodeficiency virus type 1
    568..931     +  CDS            HIV-1 gag (fragment): gag protein from human immunodeficiency virus 1; gag
   1077..1310    +  misc_feature   RRE: The Rev response element (RRE) of HIV-1 allows for Rev-dependent mRNA export from the nucleus to the cytoplasm.
   1687..1713    +  CDS            Rev (fragment): human immunodeficiency virus 1 (HIV-1) Rev protein; rev; enhances nuclear export of unspliced and incompletely spliced viral mRNAs
   1720..1743    +  promoter       SV40 promoter (fragment): SV40 early promoter
   1744..1815    +  promoter       SV40 promoter (fragment): SV40 enhancer and early promoter
   1839..1974    +  rep_origin     SV40 ori: SV40 origin of replication
   2020..2616    +  CDS            PuroR (fragment): puromycin N-acetyltransferase; pac from Streptomyces; confers resistance to puromycin
   2665..2782    +  misc_feature   cPPT/CTS: central polypurine tract and central termination sequence of HIV-1
   2847..2913    +  CDS            small t antigen (fragment): SV40 (simian virus 40) small t antigen
   2920..4098    +  promoter       EF-1α promoter: strong constitutive promoter for human elongation factor EF-1α
   4115..5299    +  CDS            THAP5: THAP5_HUMAN - Experimental evidence at protein level: Swiss-Prot protein existence level 1. Has sequence-specific DNA-binding activity and can function as transcriptional repressor (in vitro) (PubMed:21110952). May be a regulator of cell cycle: THAP5 overexpression in human cell lines causes cell cycle arrest at G2/M phase (PubMed:19502560). From Homo sapiens (Human).
   5315..5368    +  promoter       U6 promoter (fragment): RNA polymerase III promoter for human U6 snRNA
   5410..5998    +  misc_feature   WPRE: woodchuck hepatitis virus posttranscriptional regulatory element
   6049..6068    +  misc_feature   cPPT/CTS (fragment): central polypurine tract and central termination sequence of HIV-1
   6070..6303    +  LTR            3' LTR (ΔU3): self-inactivating 3' long terminal repeat (LTR) from HIV-1
   6381..6502    +  polyA_signal   SV40 poly(A) signal: SV40 polyadenylation signal
   6542..6677    +  rep_origin     SV40 ori: SV40 origin of replication
   6698..6716    -  promoter       T7 promoter: promoter for bacteriophage T7 RNA polymerase
   6724..6879    +  CDS            lacZα (fragment): LacZα fragment of β-galactosidase; lacZ fragment
   6884..7312    +  rep_origin     f1 ori (sequence partly withheld): f1 bacteriophage origin of replication; arrow indicates direction of (+) strand synthesis
   7365..7469    +  promoter       AmpR promoter: bla
   7470..8330    +  CDS            AmpR: β-lactamase; bla; confers resistance to ampicillin, carbenicillin, and related antibiotics
   8501..9089    +  rep_origin     ori: high-copy-number ColE1/pMB1/pBR322/pUC origin of replication
   9272..9364    +  CDS            lacI (fragment): lac repressor; lacI; The lac repressor binds to the lac operator to inhibit transcription in E. coli. This inhibition can be relieved by adding lactose or isopropyl-β-D-thiogalactopyranoside (IPTG).
   9377..9398    +  protein_bind   CAP binding site: CAP binding activates transcription in the presence of cAMP. E. coli catabolite activator protein
   9413..9443    +  promoter       lac promoter: promoter for the E. coli lac operon
   9451..9467    +  protein_bind   lac operator: The lac repressor binds to the lac operator to inhibit transcription in E. coli. This inhibition can be relieved by adding lactose or isopropyl-β-D-thiogalactopyranoside (IPTG). lac repressor encoded by lacI
   9512..9530    +  promoter       T3 promoter: promoter for bacteriophage T3 RNA polymerase
>Addgene plasmid #142150 | TFORF0151 | addgene full sequence | sequence record 397713 | Addgene NGS Result
TTAATGTAGTCTTATGCAATACTCTTGTAGTCTTGCAACATGGTAACGATGAGTTAGCAACATGCCTTAC
AAGGAGAGAAAAAGCACCGTGCATGCCGATTGGTGGAAGTAAGGTGGTACGATCGTGCCTTATTAGGAAG
GCAACAGACGGGTCTGACATGGATTGGACGAACCACTGAATTGCCGCATTGCAGAGATATTGTATTTAAG
TGCCTAGCTCGATACATAAACGGGTCTCTCTGGTTAGACCAGATCTGAGCCTGGGAGCTCTCTGGCTAAC
TAGGGAACCCACTGCTTAAGCCTCAATAAAGCTTGCCTTGAGTGCTTCAAGTAGTGTGTGCCCGTCTGTT
GTGTGACTCTGGTAACTAGAGATCCCTCAGACCCTTTTAGTCAGTGTGGAAAATCTCTAGCAGTGGCGCC
CGAACAGGGACTTGAAAGCGAAAGGGAAACCAGAGGAGCTCTCTCGACGCAGGACTCGGCTTGCTGAAGC
GCGCACGGCAAGAGGCGAGGGGCGGCGACTGGTGAGTACGCCAAAAATTTTGACTAGCGGAGGCTAGAAG
GAGAGAGATGGGTGCGAGAGCGTCAGTATTAAGCGGGGGAGAATTAGATCGCGATGGGAAAAAATTCGGT
TAAGGCCAGGGGGAAAGAAAAAATATAAATTAAAACATATAGTATGGGCAAGCAGGGAGCTAGAACGATT
CGCAGTTAATCCTGGCCTGTTAGAAACATCAGAAGGCTGTAGACAAATACTGGGACAGCTACAACCATCC
CTTCAGACAGGATCAGAAGAACTTAGATCATTATATAATACAGTAGCAACCCTCTATTGTGTGCATCAAA
GGATAGAGATAAAAGACACCAAGGAAGCTTTAGACAAGATAGAGGAAGAGCAAAACAAAAGTAAGACCAC
CGCACAGCAAGCGGCCGCTGATCTTCAGACCTGGAGGAGGAGATATGAGGGACAATTGGAGAAGTGAATT
ATATAAATATAAAGTAGTAAAAATTGAACCATTAGGAGTAGCACCCACCAAGGCAAAGAGAAGAGTGGTG
CAGAGAGAAAAAAGAGCAGTGGGAATAGGAGCTTTGTTCCTTGGGTTCTTGGGAGCAGCAGGAAGCACTA
TGGGCGCAGCGTCAATGACGCTGACGGTACAGGCCAGACAATTATTGTCTGGTATAGTGCAGCAGCAGAA
CAATTTGCTGAGGGCTATTGAGGCGCAACAGCATCTGTTGCAACTCACAGTCTGGGGCATCAAGCAGCTC
CAGGCAAGAATCCTGGCTGTGGAAAGATACCTAAAGGATCAACAGCTCCTGGGGATTTGGGGTTGCTCTG
GAAAACTCATTTGCACCACTGCTGTGCCTTGGAATGCTAGTTGGAGTAATAAATCTCTGGAACAGATTTG
GAATCACACGACCTGGATGGAGTGGGACAGAGAAATTAACAATTACACAAGCTTAATACACTCCTTAATT
GAAGAATCGCAAAACCAGCAAGAAAAGAATGAACAAGAATTATTGGAATTAGATAAATGGGCAAGTTTGT
GGAATTGGTTTAACATAACAAATTGGCTGTGGTATATAAAATTATTCATAATGATAGTAGGAGGCTTGGT
AGGTTTAAGAATAGTTTTTGCTGTACTTTCTATAGTGAATAGAGTTAGGCAGGGATATTCACCATTATCG
TTTCAGACCCACCTCCCAACCCCGAGGGGACCCATGCATTGCATCTCAATTAGTCAGCAACCAGGTGTGG
AAAGTCCCCAGGCTCCCCAGCAGGCAGAAGTATGCAAAGCATGCGTCTCAATTAGTCAGCAACCATAGTC
CCGCCCCTAACTCCGCCCATCCCGCCCCTAACTCCGCCCAGTTCCGCCCATTCTCCGCCCCATGGCTGAC
TAATTTTTTTTATTTATGCAGAGGCCGAGGCCGCCTCGGCCTCTGAGCTATTCCAGAAGTAGTGAGGAGG
CTTTTTTGGAGGCCTAGGCTTTTGCAAAAAGCTTTCTAGAGGTACCACCGGAGCTTACCATGACCGAGTA
CAAGCCCACGGTGCGCCTCGCCACCCGCGACGACGTCCCCAGGGCCGTACGCACCCTCGCCGCCGCGTTC
GCCGACTACCCCGCCACGCGCCACACCGTCGATCCGGACCGCCACATCGAGCGGGTCACCGAGCTGCAAG
AACTCTTCCTCACGCGCGTCGGGCTCGACATCGGCAAGGTGTGGGTCGCGGACGACGGCGCCGCCGTGGC
GGTCTGGACCACGCCGGAGAGCGTCGAAGCGGGGGCGGTGTTCGCCGAGATCGGCCCGCGCATGGCCGAG
TTGAGCGGTTCCCGGCTGGCCGCGCAGCAACAGATGGAAGGCCTCCTGGCGCCGCACCGGCCCAAGGAGC
CCGCGTGGTTCCTGGCCACCGTCGGCGTCTCGCCCGACCACCAGGGCAAGGGTCTGGGCAGCGCCGTCGT
GCTCCCCGGAGTGGAGGCGGCCGAGCGCGCCGGGGTGCCCGCCTTCCTGGAGACCTCCGCGCCCCGCAAC
CTCCCCTTCTACGAGCGGCTCGGCTTCACCGTCACCGCCGACGTCGAGGTGCCCGAAGGACCGCGCACCT
GGTGCATGACCCGCAAGCCCGGTGCCAGTTAACGAATTCTAGATCTTGAGACAAATGGCAGTATTCATCC
ACAATTTTAAAAGAAAAGGGGGGATTGGGGGGTACAGTGCAGGGGAAAGAATAGTAGACATAATAGCAAC
AGACATACAAACTAAAGAATTACAAAAACAAATTACAAAAATTCAAAATTTTCGGGTTTATTACAGGGAC
AGCAGAGATCCACTTTGGCGCCGGCTCGAGGCCTGCAGGTGCAAAGATGGATAAAGTTTTAAACAGAGAG
GAATCTTTGCAGCTAATGGACCTTCTAGGTCTTGAAAGGAGTGGGAATTGGCTCCGGTGCCCGTCAGTGG
GCAGAGCGCACATCGCCCACAGTCCCCGAGAAGTTGGGGGGAGGGGTCGGCAATTGAACCGGTGCCTAGA
GAAGGTGGCGCGGGGTAAACTGGGAAAGTGATGTCGTGTACTGGCTCCGCCTTTTTCCCGAGGGTGGGGG
AGAACCGTATATAAGTGCAGTAGTCGCCGTGAACGTTCTTTTTCGCAACGGGTTTGCCGCCAGAACACAG
GTAAGTGCCGTGTGTGGTTCCCGCGGGCCTGGCCTCTTTACGGGTTATGGCCCTTGCGTGCCTTGAATTA
CTTCCACCTGGCTGCAGTACGTGATTCTTGATCCCGAGCTTCGGGTTGGAAGTGGGTGGGAGAGTTCGAG
GCCTTGCGCTTAAGGAGCCCCTTCGCCTCGTGCTTGAGTTGAGGCCTGGCCTGGGCGCTGGGGCCGCCGC
GTGCGAATCTGGTGGCACCTTCGCGCCTGTCTCGCTGCTTTCGATAAGTCTCTAGCCATTTAAAATTTTT
GATGACCTGCTGCGACGCTTTTTTTCTGGCAAGATAGTCTTGTAAATGCGGGCCAAGATCTGCACACTGG
TATTTCGGTTTTTGGGGCCGCGGGCGGCGACGGGGCCCGTGCGTCCCAGCGCACATGTTCGGCGAGGCGG
GGCCTGCGAGCGCGGCCACCGAGAATCGGACGGGGGTAGTCTCAAGCTGGCCGGCCTGCTCTGGTGCCTG
GCCTCGCGCCGCCGTGTATCGCCCCGCCCTGGGCGGCAAGGCTGGCCCGGTCGGCACCAGTTGCGTGAGC
GGAAAGATGGCCGCTTCCCGGCCCTGCTGCAGGGAGCTCAAAATGGAGGACGCGGCGCTCGGGAGAGCGG
GCGGGTGAGTCACCCACACAAAGGAAAAGGGCCTTTCCGTCCTCAGCCGTCGCTTCATGTGACTCCACGG
AGTACCGGGCGCCGTCCAGGCACCTCGATTAGTTCTCGAGCTTTTGGAGTACGTCGTCTTTAGGTTGGGG
GGAGGGGTTTTATGCGATGGAGTTTCCCCACACTGAGTGGGTGGAGACTGAAGTTAGGCCAGCTTGGCAC
TTGATGTAATTCTCCTTGGAATTTGCCCTTTTTGAGTTTGGATCTTGGTTCATTCTCAAGCCTCAGACAG
TGGTTCAAAGTTTTTTTCTTCCATTTCAGGTGTCGTGAGGCTAGCACCGCCACCATGCCCCGCTATTGCG
CAGCGATTTGTTGTAAGAACCGCCGGGGACGAAACAATAAAGACCGGAAGCTGAGTTTTTATCCATTTCC
TCTACATGACAAAGAAAGACTGGAAAAGTGGTTAAAGAATATGAAGCGAGATTCATGGGTTCCCAGTAAA
TACCAGTTTCTATGTAGTGACCATTTTACTCCTGACTCTCTTGACATCAGATGGGGTATTCGATATTTAA
AACAAACTGCAGTTCCAACAATATTTTCTTTGCCTGAAGACAATCAGGGAAAAGACCCTTCTAAAAAAAA
ATCCCAGAAGAAAAACTTGGAAGATGAGAAAGAAGTATGCCCAAAAGCCAAGTCAGAAGAATCATTTGTA
TTAAATGAGACAAAGAAAAATATAGTTAACACAGATGTGCCCCATCAACATCCAGAATTACTTCATTCAT
CTTCCTTGGTAAAGCCACCAGCTCCCAAAACAGGAAGTATACAAAATAACATGTTAACTCTTAATCTAGT
TAAACAACATACTGGGAAACCAGAATCTACCTTGGAAACATCAGTTAACCAAGATACAGGTAGAGGTGGT
TTTCACACATGTTTTGAGAATCTAAATTCTACAACTATTACTTTGACAACTTCAAATTCAGAAAGTATTC
ATCAATCTTTGGAAACTCAAGAAGTTCTTGAAGTAACTACCAGTCATCTTGCTAATCCAAACTTTACAAG
TAATTCCATGGAAATAAAGTCAGCACAGGAAAATCCATTCTTATTCAGCACAATTAATCAAACAGTTGAA
GAATTAAACACAAATAAAGAATCTGTTATTGCCATTTTTGTACCTGCTGAAAATTCTAAACCCTCAGTTA
ATTCTTTTATATCTGCACAAAAAGAAACCACGGAAATGGAAGACACAGACATTGAAGACTCCTTGTATAA
GGATGTAGACTATGGGACAGAAGTTTTACAAATCGAACATTCTTACTGCAGACAAGATATAAATAAGGAA
CATCTTTGGCAGAAAGTCTCTAAGCTACATTCAAAGATAACTCTTCTAGAGTTAAAAGAGCAACAAACTC
TAGGTAGATTGAAGTCTTTGGAAGCTCTTATAAGGCAGCTAAAGCAGGAAAACTGGCTATCTGAAGAAAA
CGTCAAGATTATAGAAAACCATTTTACAACATATGAAGTCACTATGATATAGTAATGAACTAGTCCGTAA
CTTGAAAGTATTTCGATTTCTTGGCTTTATATATCTTGTGGAAAGGACGATACAGTAATGACTATCAAGA
CTAAACGCGTTAAGTCGACAATCAACCTCTGGATTACAAAATTTGTGAAAGATTGACTGGTATTCTTAAC
TATGTTGCTCCTTTTACGCTATGTGGATACGCTGCTTTAATGCCTTTGTATCATGCTATTGCTTCCCGTA
TGGCTTTCATTTTCTCCTCCTTGTATAAATCCTGGTTGCTGTCTCTTTATGAGGAGTTGTGGCCCGTTGT
CAGGCAACGTGGCGTGGTGTGCACTGTGTTTGCTGACGCAACCCCCACTGGTTGGGGCATTGCCACCACC
TGTCAGCTCCTTTCCGGGACTTTCGCTTTCCCCCTCCCTATTGCCACGGCGGAACTCATCGCCGCCTGCC
TTGCCCGCTGCTGGACAGGGGCTCGGCTGTTGGGCACTGACAATTCCGTGGTGTTGTCGGGGAAATCATC
GTCCTTTCCTTGGCTGCTCGCCTGTGTTGCCACCTGGATTCTGCGCGGGACGTCCTTCTGCTACGTCCCT
TCGGCCCTCAATCCAGCGGACCTTCCTTCCCGCGGCCTGCTGCCGGCTCTGCGGCCTCTTCCGCGTCTTC
GCCTTCGCCCTCAGACGAGTCGGATCTCCCTTTGGGCCGCCTCCCCGCGTCGACTTTAAGACCAATGACT
TACAAGGCAGCTGTAGATCTTAGCCACTTTTTAAAAGAAAAGGGGGGACTGGAAGGGCTAATTCACTCCC
AACGAAGACAAGATCTGCTTTTTGCTTGTACTGGGTCTCTCTGGTTAGACCAGATCTGAGCCTGGGAGCT
CTCTGGCTAACTAGGGAACCCACTGCTTAAGCCTCAATAAAGCTTGCCTTGAGTGCTTCAAGTAGTGTGT
GCCCGTCTGTTGTGTGACTCTGGTAACTAGAGATCCCTCAGACCCTTTTAGTCAGTGTGGAAAATCTCTA
GCAGTACGTATAGTAGTTCATGTCATCTTATTATTCAGTATTTATAACTTGCAAAGAAATGAATATCAGA
GAGTGAGAGGAACTTGTTTATTGCAGCTTATAATGGTTACAAATAAAGCAATAGCATCACAAATTTCACA
AATAAAGCATTTTTTTCACTGCATTCTAGTTGTGGTTTGTCCAAACTCATCAATGTATCTTATCATGTCT
GGCTCTAGCTATCCCGCCCCTAACTCCGCCCATCCCGCCCCTAACTCCGCCCAGTTCCGCCCATTCTCCG
CCCCATGGCTGACTAATTTTTTTTATTTATGCAGAGGCCGAGGCCGCCTCGGCCTCTGAGCTATTCCAGA
AGTAGTGAGGAGGCTTTTTTGGAGGCCTAGGGACGTACCCAATTCGCCCTATAGTGAGTCGTATTACGCG
CGCTCACTGGCCGTCGTTTTACAACGTCGTGACTGGGAAAACCCTGGCGTTACCCAACTTAATCGCCTTG
CAGCACATCCCCCTTTCGCCAGCTGGCGTAATAGCGAAGAGGCCCGCACCGATCGCCCTTCCCAACAGTT
GCGCAGCCTGAATGGCGAATGGG
[124 nt withheld, positions 6884-7007]
C
[91 nt withheld, positions 7009-7099]
A
[49 nt withheld, positions 7101-7149]
CCTTTGACGTTGGAGTCCACGTTCTTT
[37 nt withheld, positions 7177-7213]
ACCCTATCTCGGTCTATTCTTTTGATTTATAAGGGATTTTGCCGATTTCGGCCTATTGGTTAAAAAATGA
GCTGATTTAACAAAAATTTAACGCGAATTTTAACAAAATATTAACGCTTACAATTTAGGTGGCACTTTTC
GGGGAAATGTGCGCGGAACCCCTATTTGTTTATTTTTCTAAATACATTCAAATATGTATCCGCTCATGAG
ACAATAACCCTGATAAATGCTTCAATAATATTGAAAAAGGAAGAGTATGAGTATTCAACATTTCCGTGTC
GCCCTTATTCCCTTTTTTGCGGCATTTTGCCTTCCTGTTTTTGCTCACCCAGAAACGCTGGTGAAAGTAA
AAGATGCTGAAGATCAGTTGGGTGCACGAGTGGGTTACATCGAACTGGATCTCAACAGCGGTAAGATCCT
TGAGAGTTTTCGCCCCGAAGAACGTTTTCCAATGATGAGCACTTTTAAAGTTCTGCTATGTGGCGCGGTA
TTATCCCGTATTGACGCCGGGCAAGAGCAACTCGGTCGCCGCATACACTATTCTCAGAATGACTTGGTTG
AGTACTCACCAGTCACAGAAAAGCATCTTACGGATGGCATGACAGTAAGAGAATTATGCAGTGCTGCCAT
AACCATGAGTGATAACACTGCGGCCAACTTACTTCTGACAACGATCGGAGGACCGAAGGAGCTAACCGCT
TTTTTGCACAACATGGGGGATCATGTAACTCGCCTTGATCGTTGGGAACCGGAGCTGAATGAAGCCATAC
CAAACGACGAGCGTGACACCACGATGCCTGTAGCAATGGCAACAACGTTGCGCAAACTATTAACTGGCGA
ACTACTTACTCTAGCTTCCCGGCAACAATTAATAGACTGGATGGAGGCGGATAAAGTTGCAGGACCACTT
CTGCGCTCGGCCCTTCCGGCTGGCTGGTTTATTGCTGATAAATCTGGAGCCGGTGAGCGTGGGTCTCGCG
GTATCATTGCAGCACTGGGGCCAGATGGTAAGCCCTCCCGTATCGTAGTTATCTACACGACGGGGAGTCA
GGCAACTATGGATGAACGAAATAGACAGATCGCTGAGATAGGTGCCTCACTGATTAAGCATTGGTAACTG
TCAGACCAAGTTTACTCATATATACTTTAGATTGATTTAAAACTTCATTTTTAATTTAAAAGGATCTAGG
TGAAGATCCTTTTTGATAATCTCATGACCAAAATCCCTTAACGTGAGTTTTCGTTCCACTGAGCGTCAGA
CCCCGTAGAAAAGATCAAAGGATCTTCTTGAGATCCTTTTTTTCTGCGCGTAATCTGCTGCTTGCAAACA
AAAAAACCACCGCTACCAGCGGTGGTTTGTTTGCCGGATCAAGAGCTACCAACTCTTTTTCCGAAGGTAA
CTGGCTTCAGCAGAGCGCAGATACCAAATACTGTTCTTCTAGTGTAGCCGTAGTTAGGCCACCACTTCAA
GAACTCTGTAGCACCGCCTACATACCTCGCTCTGCTAATCCTGTTACCAGTGGCTGCTGCCAGTGGCGAT
AAGTCGTGTCTTACCGGGTTGGACTCAAGACGATAGTTACCGGATAAGGCGCAGCGGTCGGGCTGAACGG
GGGGTTCGTGCACACAGCCCAGCTTGGAGCGAACGACCTACACCGAACTGAGATACCTACAGCGTGAGCT
ATGAGAAAGCGCCACGCTTCCCGAAGGGAGAAAGGCGGACAGGTATCCGGTAAGCGGCAGGGTCGGAACA
GGAGAGCGCACGAGGGAGCTTCCAGGGGGAAACGCCTGGTATCTTTATAGTCCTGTCGGGTTTCGCCACC
TCTGACTTGAGCGTCGATTTTTGTGATGCTCGTCAGGGGGGCGGAGCCTATGGAAAAACGCCAGCAACGC
GGCCTTTTTACGGTTCCTGGCCTTTTGCTGGCCTTTTGCTCACATGTTCTTTCCTGCGTTATCCCCTGAT
TCTGTGGATAACCGTATTACCGCCTTTGAGTGAGCTGATACCGCTCGCCGCAGCCGAACGACCGAGCGCA
GCGAGTCAGTGAGCGAGGAAGCGGAAGAGCGCCCAATACGCAAACCGCCTCTCCCCGCGCGTTGGCCGAT
TCATTAATGCAGCTGGCACGACAGGTTTCCCGACTGGAAAGCGGGCAGTGAGCGCAACGCAATTAATGTG
AGTTAGCTCACTCATTAGGCACCCCAGGCTTTACACTTTATGCTTCCGGCTCGTATGTTGTGTGGAATTG
TGAGCGGATAACAATTTCACACAGGAAACAGCTATGACCATGATTACGCCAAGCGCGCAATTAACCCTCA
CTAAAGGGAACAAAAGCTGGAGCTGCAAGC
