>Addgene plasmid #142150 | TFORF0151 | depositor partial sequence | sequence record 278588 | Insert
ACCGCCACCATGCCCCGCTATTGCGCAGCGATTTGTTGTAAGAACCGCCGGGGACGAAACAATAAAGACC
GGAAGCTGAGTTTTTATCCATTTCCTCTACATGACAAAGAAAGACTGGAAAAGTGGTTAAAGAATATGAA
GCGAGATTCATGGGTTCCCAGTAAATACCAGTTTCTATGTAGTGACCATTTTACTCCTGACTCTCTTGAC
ATCAGATGGGGTATTCGATATTTAAAACAAACTGCAGTTCCAACAATATTTTCTTTGCCTGAAGACAATC
AGGGAAAAGACCCTTCTAAAAAAAAATCCCAGAAGAAAAACTTGGAAGATGAGAAAGAAGTATGCCCAAA
AGCCAAGTCAGAAGAATCATTTGTATTAAATGAGACAAAGAAAAATATAGTTAACACAGATGTGCCCCAT
CAACATCCAGAATTACTTCATTCATCTTCCTTGGTAAAGCCACCAGCTCCCAAAACAGGAAGTATACAAA
ATAACATGTTAACTCTTAATCTAGTTAAACAACATACTGGGAAACCAGAATCTACCTTGGAAACATCAGT
TAACCAAGATACAGGTAGAGGTGGTTTTCACACATGTTTTGAGAATCTAAATTCTACAACTATTACTTTG
ACAACTTCAAATTCAGAAAGTATTCATCAATCTTTGGAAACTCAAGAAGTTCTTGAAGTAACTACCAGTC
ATCTTGCTAATCCAAACTTTACAAGTAATTCCATGGAAATAAAGTCAGCACAGGAAAATCCATTCTTATT
CAGCACAATTAATCAAACAGTTGAAGAATTAAACACAAATAAAGAATCTGTTATTGCCATTTTTGTACCT
GCTGAAAATTCTAAACCCTCAGTTAATTCTTTTATATCTGCACAAAAAGAAACCACGGAAATGGAAGACA
CAGACATTGAAGACTCCTTGTATAAGGATGTAGACTATGGGACAGAAGTTTTACAAATCGAACATTCTTA
CTGCAGACAAGATATAAATAAGGAACATCTTTGGCAGAAAGTCTCTAAGCTACATTCAAAGATAACTCTT
CTAGAGTTAAAAGAGCAACAAACTCTAGGTAGATTGAAGTCTTTGGAAGCTCTTATAAGGCAGCTAAAGC
AGGAAAACTGGCTATCTGAAGAAAACGTCAAGATTATAGAAAACCATTTTACAACATATGAAGTCACTAT
GATATAGTAATGAACTAGTCCGTAACTTGAAAGTATTTCGATTTCTTGGCTTTATATATCTTGTGGAAAG
GACGATACAGTAATGACTATCAAGACTAA
