>Addgene plasmid #142150 | TFORF0151 | depositor partial sequence | sequence record 278589 | Barcode
TACAGTAATGACTATCAAGACTAA
